>Addgene plasmid #118093 | pSIRV-NF-kB-eGFP | addgene full sequence | sequence record 227752 | Addgene NGS Result
TGTTCTATGCCCTAGTTATTAATAGTAATCAATTACGGGGTCATTAGTTCATAGCCCATATATGGAGTTC
CGCGTTACATAACTTACGGTAAATGGCCCGCCTGGCTGACCGCCCAACGACCCCCGCCCATTGACGTCAA
TAATGACGTATGTTCCCATAGTAACGCCAATAGGGACTTTCCATTGACGTCAATGGGTGGAGTATTTACG
GTAAACTGCCCACTTGGCAGTACATCAAGTGTATCATATGCCAAGTACGCCCCCTATTGACGTCAATGAC
GGTAAATGGCCCGCCTGGCATTATGCCCAGTACATGACCTTATGGGACTTTCCTACTTGGCAGTACATCT
ACGTATTAGTCATCGCTATTACCATGGTGATGCGGTTTTGGCAGTACATCAATGGGCGTGGATAGCGGTT
TGACTCACGGGGATTTCCAAGTCTCCACCCCATTGACGTCAATGGGAGTTTGTTTTGGCACCAAAATCAA
CGGGACTTTCCAAAATGTCGTAACAACTCCGCCCCATTGACGCAAATGGGCGGTAGGCGTGTACGGTGGG
AGGTCTATATAAGCAGAGCTCAATAAAAGAGCCCACAACCCCTCACTCGGCGCGCCAGTCCTCCGATTGA
CTGAGTCGCCCGGGTACCCGTGTATCCAATAAACCCTCTTGCAGTTGCATCCGACTTGTGGTCTCGCTGT
TCCTTGGGAGGGTCTCCTCTGAGTGATTGACTACCCGTCAGCGGGGGTCTTTCATTTGGGGGCTCGTCCG
GGATCGGGAGACCCCTGCCCAGGGACCACCGACCCACCACCGGGAGGTAAGCTGGCCAGCAACTTATCTG
TGTCTGTCCGATTGTCTAGTGTCTATGACTGATTTTATGCGCCTGCGTCGGTACTAGTTAGCTAACTAGC
TCTGTATCTGGCGGACCCGTGGTGGAACTGACGAGTTCGGAACACCCGGCCGCAACCCTGGGAGACGTCC
CAGGGACTTCGGGGGCCGTTTTTGTGGCCCGACCTGAGTCCAAAAATCCCGATCGTTTTGGACTCTTTGG
TGCACCCCCCTTAGAGGAGGGATATGTGGTTCTGGTAGGAGACGAGAACCTAAAACAGTTCCCGCCTCCG
TCTGAATTTTTGCTTTCGGTTTGGGACCGAAGCCGCGCCGCGCGTCTTGTCTGCTGCAGCATCGTTCTGT
GTTGTCTCTGTCTGACTGTGTTTCTGTATTTGTCTGAAAATATGGGCCCGGGCCAGACTGTTACCACTCC
CTTAAGTTTGACCTTAGGTCACTGGAAAGATGTCGAGCGGATCGCTCACAACCAGTCGGTAGATGTCAAG
AAGAGACGTTGGGTTACCTTCTGCTCTGCAGAATGGCCAACCTTTAACGTCGGATGGCCGCGAGACGGCA
CCTTTAACCGAGACCTCATCACCCAGGTTAAGATCAAGGTCTTTTCACCTGGCCCGCATGGACACCCAGA
CCAGGTCCCCTACATCGTGACCTGGGAAGCCTTGGCTTTTGACCCCCCTCCCTGGGTCAAGCCCTTTGTA
CACCCTAAGCCTCCGCCTCCTCTTCCTCCATCCGCCCCGTCTCTCCCCCTTGAACCTCCTCGTTCGACCC
CGCCTCGATCCTCCCTTTATCCAGCCCTCACTCCTTCTCTAGGCGCCCCCATATGGCCATATGAGATCTT
ATATGGGGCACCCCCGCCCCTTGTAAACTTCCCTGACCCTGACATGACAAGAGTTACTAACAGCCCCTCT
CTCCAAGCTCACTTACAGGCTCTCTACTTAGTCCAGCACGAAGTCTGGAGACCTCTGGCGGCAGCCTACC
AAGAACAACTGGACCGACCGGTGGTACCTCACCCTTACCGAGTCGGCGACACAGTGTGGGTCCGCCGACA
CCAGACTAAGAACCTAGAACCTCGCTGGAAAGGACCTTACACAGTCCTGCTGACCACCCCCACCGCCCTC
AAAGTAGACGGCATCGCAGCTTGGATACACGCCGCCCACGTGAAGGCTGCCGACCCCGGGGGTGGACCAT
CCTCTAGACTGCCGGATCCGGGGACTTTCCGCTTGGGGACTTTCCGCTGGGGACTTTCCGCTGGGGACTT
TCCGCTGGGGACTTTCCGAATTCAGCTTGAATAAAATGAATATTAGAAGCTGTTAGAATAAGAGAAAATG
ACAGAGGAAAACTGAAAGGGAGAACTGAAAGTGGGAAATTCCTCTGAGGCAGAAAGGACCATCCCTTATA
AATAGCACAGGCCATGAAGGAAGATCATTCTCACTGCAGCCTTTGACAGCCTTTGCCTCATCTTGAAGCT
TCACCATGGTGAGCAAGGGCGAGGAGCTGTTCACCGGGGTGGTGCCCATCCTGGTCGAGCTGGACGGCGA
CGTAAACGGCCACAAGTTCAGCGTGTCCGGCGAGGGCGAGGGCGATGCCACCTACGGCAAGCTGACCCTG
AAGTTCATCTGCACCACCGGCAAGCTGCCCGTGCCCTGGCCCACCCTCGTGACCACCCTGACCTACGGCG
TGCAGTGCTTCAGCCGCTACCCCGACCACATGAAGCAGCACGACTTCTTCAAGTCCGCCATGCCCGAAGG
CTACGTCCAGGAGCGCACCATCTTCTTCAAGGACGACGGCAACTACAAGACCCGCGCCGAGGTGAAGTTC
GAGGGCGACACCCTGGTGAACCGCATCGAGCTGAAGGGCATCGACTTCAAGGAGGACGGCAACATCCTGG
GGCACAAGCTGGAGTACAACTACAACAGCCACAACGTCTATATCATGGCCGACAAGCAGAAGAACGGCAT
CAAGGTGAACTTCAAGATCCGCCACAACATCGAGGACGGCAGCGTGCAGCTCGCCGACCACTACCAGCAG
AACACCCCCATCGGCGACGGCCCCGTGCTGCTGCCCGACAACCACTACCTGAGCACCCAGTCCGCCCTGA
GCAAAGACCCCAACGAGAAGCGCGATCACATGGTCCTGCTGGAGTTCGTGACCGCCGCCGGGATCACTCT
CGGCATGGACGAGCTGTACAAGTAAAGCGGCCGCCAGCACAGTGGTCGATCGACGATAAAATAAAAGATT
TTATTTAGTCTCCAGAAAAAGGGGGGAATGAAAGACCCCACCTGTAGGTTTGGCAAGCTAGCTTAAGTAA
CGCCATTTTGCAAGGCATGGAAAAATACATAACTGAGAATAGAAAAGTTCAGATCAAGGTCAGGAACAGA
TGGAACAGGGTCGCGTCCCGCAATAAAAGAGCCCACAACCCCTCACTCGGGGCGCCAGTCCTCCGATTGA
CTGAGTCGCCCGGGTACCCGTGTATCCAATAAACCCTCTTGCAGTTGCATCCGACTTGTGGTCTCGCTGT
TCCTTGGGAGGGTCTCCTCTGAGTGATTGACTACCCGTCAGCGGGGGTCTTTCACATGCAGCATGTATCA
AAATTAATTTGGTTTTTTTTCTTAAGTATTTACATTAAATGGCCATAGTAGTTCATTATGGACAGCGCAG
AAAGAGCTGGGGAGAATTGTGAAATTGTTATCCGCTCACAATTCCACACAACATACGAGCCGGAAGCATA
AAGTGTAAAGCCTGGGGTGCCTAATGAGTGAGCTAACTCACATTAATTGCGTTGCGCTCACTGCCCGCTT
TCCAGTCGGGAAACCTGTCGTGCCAGCTGCATTAATGAATCGGCCAACGCGCGGGGAGAGGCGGTTTGCG
TATTGGGCGCTCTTCCGCTTCCTCGCTCACTGACTCGCTGCGCTCGGTCGTTCGGCTGCGGCGAGCGGTA
TCAGCTCACTCAAAGGCGGTAATACGGTTATCCACAGAATCAGGGGATAACGCAGGAAAGAACATGTGAG
CAAAAGGCCAGCAAAAGGCCAGGAACCGTAAAAAGGCCGCGTTGCTGGCGTTTTTCCATAGGCTCCGCCC
CCCTGACGAGCATCACAAAAATCGACGCTCAAGTCAGAGGTGGCGAAACCCGACAGGACTATAAAGATAC
CAGGCGTTTCCCCCTGGAAGCTCCCTCGTGCGCTCTCCTGTTCCGACCCTGCCGCTTACCGGATACCTGT
CCGCCTTTCTCCCTTCGGGAAGCGTGGCGCTTTCTCATAGCTCACGCTGTAGGTATCTCAGTTCGGTGTA
GGTCGTTCGCTCCAAGCTGGGCTGTGTGCACGAACCCCCCGTTCAGCCCGACCGCTGCGCCTTATCCGGT
AACTATCGTCTTGAGTCCAACCCGGTAAGACACGACTTATCGCCACTGGCAGCAGCCACTGGTAACAGGA
TTAGCAGAGCGAGGTATGTAGGCGGTGCTACAGAGTTCTTGAAGTGGTGGCCTAACTACGGCTACACTAG
AAGAACAGTATTTGGTATCTGCGCTCTGCTGAAGCCAGTTACCTTCGGAAAAAGAGTTGGTAGCTCTTGA
TCCGGCAAACAAACCACCGCTGGTAGCGGTGGTTTTTTTGTTTGCAAGCAGCAGATTACGCGCAGAAAAA
AAGGATCTCAAGAAGATCCTTTGATCTTTTCTACGGGGTCTGACGCTCAGTGGAACGAAAACTCACGTTA
AGGGATTTTGGTCATGAGATTATCAAAAAGGATCTTCACCTAGATCCTTTTGCGGCCGGCCGCAAATCAA
TCTAAAGTATATATGAGTAAACTTGGTCTGACAGTTACCAATGCTTAATCAGTGAGGCACCTATCTCAGC
GATCTGTCTATTTCGTTCATCCATAGTTGCCTGACTCCCCGTCGTGTAGATAACTACGATACGGGAGGGC
TTACCATCTGGCCCCAGTGCTGCAATGATACCGCGAGACCCACGCTCACCGGCTCCAGATTTATCAGCAA
TAAACCAGCCAGCCGGAAGGGCCGAGCGCAGAAGTGGTCCTGCAACTTTATCCGCCTCCATCCAGTCTAT
TAATTGTTGCCGGGAAGCTAGAGTAAGTAGTTCGCCAGTTAATAGTTTGCGCAACGTTGTTGCCATTGCT
ACAGGCATCGTGGTGTCACGCTCGTCGTTTGGTATGGCTTCATTCAGCTCCGGTTCCCAACGATCAAGGC
GAGTTACATGATCCCCCATGTTGTGCAAAAAAGCGGTTAGCTCCTTCGGTCCTCCGATCGTTGTCAGAAG
TAAGTTGGCCGCAGTGTTATCACTCATGGTTATGGCAGCACTGCATAATTCTCTTACTGTCATGCCATCC
GTAAGATGCTTTTCTGTGACTGGTGAGTACTCAACCAAGTCATTCTGAGAATAGTGTATGCGGCGACCGA
GTTGCTCTTGCCCGGCGTCAATACGGGATAATACCGCGCCACATAGCAGAACTTTAAAAGTGCTCATCAT
TGGAAAACGTTCTTCGGGGCGAAAACTCTCAAGGATCTTACCGCTGTTGAGATCCAGTTCGATGTAACCC
ACTCGTGCACCCAACTGATCTTCAGCATCTTTTACTTTCACCAGCGTTTCTGGGTGAGCAAAAACAGGAA
GGCAAAATGCCGCAAAAAAGGGAATAAGGGCGACACGGAAATGTTGAATACTCATACTCTTCCTTTTTCA
ATATTATTGAAGCATTTATCAGGGTTATTGTCTCATGAGCGGATACATATTTGAATGTATTTAGAAAAAT
AAACAAATAGGGGTTCCGCGCACATTTCCCCGAAAAGTGCCACCAGCTTTGCTCTTAGGAGTTTCCTAAT
ACATCCCAAACTCAAATATATAAAGCATTTGACT
Features (pLannotate 1.2.2; 18 found; start..end, strand, type, name):
     73..376     +  enhancer       CMV enhancer: human cytomegalovirus immediate early enhancer
    377..580     +  promoter       CMV promoter: human cytomegalovirus (CMV) immediate early promoter
    576..756     +  LTR            3' LTR (ΔU3) (fragment): self-inactivating 3' long terminal repeat (LTR) from Moloney murine leukemia virus
    819..1176    +  misc_feature   MMLV Ψ: packaging signal of Moloney murine leukemia virus (MMLV)
   1241..1657    +  CDS            gag (truncated): truncated Moloney murine leukemia virus (MMLV) gag gene lacking the start codon
   1667..2041    +  misc_feature   pol region: Moloney murine leukemia virus (MMLV) pol region containing the splice acceptor site
   2066..2089    +  LTR            3' LTR (fragment): 3' long terminal repeat (LTR) from HIV-1
   2094..2117    +  LTR            3' LTR (fragment): 3' long terminal repeat (LTR) from HIV-1
   2316..3035    +  CDS            EGFP: the original enhanced GFP (Yang et al., 1996) mammalian codon-optimized
   3107..3233    +  LTR            3' LTR (ΔU3) (fragment): self-inactivating 3' long terminal repeat (LTR) from Moloney murine leukemia virus
   3241..3414    +  LTR            3' LTR (ΔU3) (fragment): self-inactivating 3' long terminal repeat (LTR) from Moloney murine leukemia virus
   3525..3541    -  protein_bind   lac operator: The lac repressor binds to the lac operator to inhibit transcription in E. coli. This inhibition can be relieved by adding lactose or isopropyl-β-D-thiogalactopyranoside (IPTG). lac repressor encoded by lacI
   3549..3579    -  promoter       lac promoter: promoter for the E. coli lac operon
   3594..3615    -  protein_bind   CAP binding site: CAP binding activates transcription in the presence of cAMP. E. coli catabolite activator protein
   3628..3720    -  CDS            lacI (fragment): lac repressor; lacI; The lac repressor binds to the lac operator to inhibit transcription in E. coli. This inhibition can be relieved by adding lactose or isopropyl-β-D-thiogalactopyranoside (IPTG).
   3903..4491    -  rep_origin     ori: high-copy-number ColE1/pMB1/pBR322/pUC origin of replication
   4655..5515    -  CDS            AmpR: β-lactamase; bla; confers resistance to ampicillin, carbenicillin, and related antibiotics
   5516..5620    -  promoter       AmpR promoter: bla
