[The description below was written by a language model from this plasmid's Addgene catalogue record and pLannotate feature annotations shown in this document.]
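Description:
pSIRV-NF-kB-eGFP is a self-inactivating gammaretroviral reporter vector built on the pSIRV backbone and designed to report NF-κB transcriptional activity through green fluorescence. In bacteria it is maintained as a high-copy plasmid through a ColE1/pUC-type origin and selected with ampicillin via the β-lactamase gene and its native promoter. Remnants of a lac promoter/operator region and a lacI fragment are cloning-vector carryover with no evident function here. The catalogue lists a total size of 5,585 bp, whereas the sequenced record is 5,704 nt, a small discrepancy that the record does not explain.

The viral portion derives from Moloney murine leukemia virus. A CMV enhancer/promoter is fused to the R-U5 part of the 5′ LTR, so genomic RNA can be transcribed strongly in packaging cells. This is followed by the Ψ packaging signal, a truncated gag lacking its start codon (which extends the packaging signal), and a pol fragment carrying the splice acceptor. The 3′ LTR is annotated as ΔU3. After reverse transcription this deletion is copied to both ends of the provirus, silencing LTR-driven transcription so that it does not interfere with the internal reporter cassette.

That cassette consists of a minimal promoter with an NF-κB responsive element, as stated in the catalogue, driving the 720 bp EGFP coding sequence. The two short stretches upstream of EGFP, annotated as HIV-1 LTR fragments, most likely correspond to κB binding motifs, which the HIV-1 LTR also contains, although the table does not label them as such. No mammalian selection marker is annotated. The construct is used to make stably transduced reporter cells, and the associated work describes a cellular platform for evaluating immune checkpoint molecules.
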