Addgene plasmid #118093: pSIRV-NF-kB-eGFP
Purpose: Fluorescent reporter for NF-kB activity
Depositing lab: Peter Steinberger. Depositing organization: Medical University of Vienna. Publication: A cellular platform for the evaluation of immune checkpoint molecules. Jutz S, Hennig A, Paster W, Asrak O, Dijanovic D, Kellner F, Pickl WF, Huppa JB, Leitner J, Steinberger P. Oncotarget. 2017 May 4;8(39):64892-64906. doi: 10.18632/oncotarget.17615. eCollection 2017 Sep 12. 17615 PubMed 29029399.
Backbone
  Vector backbone: pSIRV
  Backbone size w/o insert (bp): 4865
  Total vector size (bp): 5585
  Vector type: Retroviral
Growth in bacteria
  Bacterial resistance: Ampicillin, 100 μg/mL
  Growth temperature: 37°C
  Growth strain: NEB Stable
  Copy number: High Copy
Gene/Insert
  Gene/Insert name: eGFP
  Species: Synthetic
  Insert size (bp): 720
  Promoter: minimal promoter with NF-kB responsive element
  Cloning method: Restriction Enzyme; 5′ cloning site none (unknown if destroyed); 3′ cloning site Not I (not destroyed)
  Sequencing primers: 5′ GAGGGTATATAATGGAAGCTCG
Terms and licenses: Academic/Nonprofit Terms; Industry Terms: Not Available to Industry
How to cite: pSIRV-NF-kB-eGFP was a gift from Peter Steinberger (Addgene plasmid # 118093 ; http://n2t.net/addgene:118093 ; RRID:Addgene_118093)
